LOCUS       pR0218_pCAG_dC2c2-eGFP 10682 bp ds-DNA circular 24-FEB-2017
DEFINITION  .
FEATURES             Location/Qualifiers
     misc_feature    4451..4501
                     /label="mutation R474A"
                     /ApEinfo_revcolor=#85dae9
                     /ApEinfo_fwdcolor=#85dae9
     misc_feature    6515..6559
                     /label="Linker (GGS)5"
                     /ApEinfo_revcolor=#85dae9
                     /ApEinfo_fwdcolor=#85dae9
     misc_feature    7271..7711
                     /label="ZF domain CCR5TC"
                     /ApEinfo_revcolor=#c6c9d1
                     /ApEinfo_fwdcolor=#c6c9d1
     misc_feature    1391..1678
                     /label="CAG enhancer"
                     /ApEinfo_revcolor=#85dae9
                     /ApEinfo_fwdcolor=#85dae9
     misc_feature    7841..7861
                     /label="NLS"
                     /ApEinfo_revcolor=#d59687
                     /ApEinfo_fwdcolor=#d59687
     misc_feature    6167..6237
                     /label="mutation R1046A"
                     /ApEinfo_revcolor=#85dae9
                     /ApEinfo_fwdcolor=#85dae9
     misc_feature    3059..4450
                     /label="LwC2c2-3"
                     /ApEinfo_revcolor=#ffef86
                     /ApEinfo_fwdcolor=#ffef86
     misc_feature    7835..7840
                     /label="GS linker"
                     /ApEinfo_revcolor=#75c6a9
                     /ApEinfo_fwdcolor=#75c6a9
     misc_feature    7712..7834
                     /label="KRAB-A"
                     /ApEinfo_revcolor=#75c6a9
                     /ApEinfo_fwdcolor=#75c6a9
     misc_feature    7271..7834
                     /label="ORF"
                     /ApEinfo_revcolor=#85dae9
                     /ApEinfo_fwdcolor=#85dae9
     misc_feature    7865..7870
                     /label="XhoI"
                     /ApEinfo_revcolor=#8000ff
                     /ApEinfo_fwdcolor=#8000ff
     misc_feature    6238..6514
                     /label="LwC2c2-3"
                     /ApEinfo_revcolor=#ffef86
                     /ApEinfo_fwdcolor=#ffef86
     misc_feature    7862..7864
                     /label="STOP"
                     /ApEinfo_revcolor=#ff0008
                     /ApEinfo_fwdcolor=#ff0008
     misc_feature    2108..2842
                     /label="ORF3"
                     /ApEinfo_revcolor=#ffef86
                     /ApEinfo_fwdcolor=#ffef86
     misc_feature    3052..3058
                     /label="Kozak"
                     /ApEinfo_revcolor=#ffef86
                     /ApEinfo_fwdcolor=#ffef86
     misc_feature    6560..7270
                     /label="eGFP"
                     /ApEinfo_revcolor=#b1ff67
                     /ApEinfo_fwdcolor=#b1ff67
     misc_feature    3046..3051
                     /label="XmaI"
                     /ApEinfo_revcolor=#8000ff
                     /ApEinfo_fwdcolor=#8000ff
     misc_feature    1296..1307
                     /label="ZF binding site"
                     /ApEinfo_revcolor=#ff00ff
                     /ApEinfo_fwdcolor=#ff00ff
     misc_feature    4502..6166
                     /label="LwC2c2-3"
                     /ApEinfo_revcolor=#ffef86
                     /ApEinfo_fwdcolor=#ffef86
     source          7841..7861
                     /label="source:synthetic DNA construct"
                     /ApEinfo_revcolor=#ff9ccd
                     /ApEinfo_fwdcolor=#ff9ccd
     misc_feature    7862..7864
                     /label="ORF"
                     /ApEinfo_revcolor=#85dae9
                     /ApEinfo_fwdcolor=#85dae9
ORIGIN
        1 CCTTCGGAAA AAGAGTTGGT AGCTCTTGAT CCGGCAAACA AACCACCGCT GGTAGCGGTG
       61 GTTTTTTTGT TTGCAAGCAG CAGATTACGC GCAGAAAAAA AGGATCTCAA GAAGATCCTT
      121 TGATCTTTTC TACGGGGTCT GACGCTCAGT GGAACGAAAA CTCACGTTAA GGGATTTTGG
      181 TCATGAGATT ATCAAAAAGG ATCTTCACCT AGATCCTTTT AAATTAAAAA TGAAGTTTTA
      241 AATCAATCTA AAGTATATAT GAGTAAACTT GGTCTGACAG TTACCAATGC TTAATCAGTG
      301 AGGCACCTAT CTCAGCGATC TGTCTATTTC GTTCATCCAT AGTTGCCTGA CTCCCCGTCG
      361 TGTAGATAAC TACGATACGG GAGGGCTTAC CATCTGGCCC CAGTGCTGCA ATGATACCGC
      421 GAGACCCACG CTCACCGGCT CCAGATTTAT CAGCAATAAA CCAGCCAGCC GGAAGGGCCG
      481 AGCGCAGAAG TGGTCCTGCA ACTTTATCCG CCTCCATCCA GTCTATTAAT TGTTGCCGGG
      541 AAGCTAGAGT AAGTAGTTCG CCAGTTAATA GTTTGCGCAA CGTTGTTGCC ATTGCTACAG
      601 GCATCGTGGT GTCACGCTCG TCGTTTGGTA TGGCTTCATT CAGCTCCGGT TCCCAACGAT
      661 CAAGGCGAGT TACATGATCC CCCATGTTGT GCAAAAAAGC GGTTAGCTCC TTCGGTCCTC
      721 CGATCGTTGT CAGAAGTAAG TTGGCCGCAG TGTTATCACT CATGGTTATG GCAGCACTGC
      781 ATAATTCTCT TACTGTCATG CCATCCGTAA GATGCTTTTC TGTGACTGGT GAGTACTCAA
      841 CCAAGTCATT CTGAGAATAG TGTATGCGGC GACCGAGTTG CTCTTGCCCG GCGTCAATAC
      901 GGGATAATAC CGCGCCACAT AGCAGAACTT TAAAAGTGCT CATCATTGGA AAACGTTCTT
      961 CGGGGCGAAA ACTCTCAAGG ATCTTACCGC TGTTGAGATC CAGTTCGATG TAACCCACTC
     1021 GTGCACCCAA CTGATCTTCA GCATCTTTTA CTTTCACCAG CGTTTCTGGG TGAGCAAAAA
     1081 CAGGAAGGCA AAATGCCGCA AAAAAGGGAA TAAGGGCGAC ACGGAAATGT TGAATACTCA
     1141 TACTCTTCCT TTTTCAATAT TATTGAAGCA TTTATCAGGG TTATTGTCTC ATGAGCGGAT
     1201 ACATATTTGA ATGTATTTAG AAAAATAAAC AAATAGGGGT TCCGCGCACA TTTCCCCGAA
     1261 AAGTGCCACC TGGTCGACAT TGATTATTGA CTAGAGTCAT CCTCATCGTC GACATTGATT
     1321 ATTGACTAGT TATTAATAGT AATCAATTAC GGGGTCATTA GTTCATAGCC CATATATGGA
     1381 GTTCCGCGTT ACATAACTTA CGGTAAATGG CCCGCCTGGC TGACCGCCCA ACGACCCCCG
     1441 CCCATTGACG TCAATAATGA CGTATGTTCC CATAGTAACG CCAATAGGGA CTTTCCATTG
     1501 ACGTCAATGG GTGGACTATT TACGGTAAAC TGCCCACTTG GCAGTACATC AAGTGTATCA
     1561 TATGCCAAGT ACGCCCCCTA TTGACGTCAA TGACGGTAAA TGGCCCGCCT GGCATTATGC
     1621 CCAGTACATG ACCTTATGGG ACTTTCCTAC TTGGCAGTAC ATCTACGTAT TAGTCATCGC
     1681 TATTACCATG GGTCGAGGTG AGCCCCACGT TCTGCTTCAC TCTCCCCATC TCCCCCCCCT
     1741 CCCCACCCCC AATTTTGTAT TTATTTATTT TTTAATTATT TTGTGCAGCG ATGGGGGCGG
     1801 GGGGGGGGGG GGCGCGCGCC AGGCGGGGCG GGGCGGGGGC GAGGGCGGGG CGGGGCGAGG
     1861 CGGAGAGGTG CGGCGGCAGC CAATCAGAGC GGCGCGCTCC GAAAGTTTCC TTTTATGGCG
     1921 AGGCGGCGGC GGCGGCGGCC CTATAAAAAG CGAAGCGCGC GGCGGGCGGG AGTCGCTGCG
     1981 TTGCCTTCGC CCCGTGCCCC GCTCCGCGCC GCCTCGCGCC GCCCGCCCCG GCTCTGACTG
     2041 ACCGCGTTAC TCCCACAGGT GAGCGGGCGG GACGGCCCTT CTCCTCCGGG CTGTAATTAG
     2101 CGCTTGGTTT AATGACGGCT CGTTTCTTTT CTGTGGCTGC GTGAAAGCCT TAAAGGGCTC
     2161 CGGGAGGGCC CTTTGTGCGG GGGGGAGCGG CTCGGGGGGT GCGTGCGTGT GTGTGTGCGT
     2221 GGGGAGCGCC GCGTGCGGCC CGCGCTGCCC GGCGGCTGTG AGCGCTGCGG GCGCGGCGCG
     2281 GGGCTTTGTG CGCTCCGCGT GTGCGCGAGG GGAGCGCGGC CGGGGGCGGT GCCCCGCGGT
     2341 GCGGGGGGGC TGCGAGGGGA ACAAAGGCTG CGTGCGGGGT GTGTGCGTGG GGGGGTGAGC
     2401 AGGGGGTGTG GGCGCGGCGG TCGGGCTGTA ACCCCCCCCT GCACCCCCCT CCCCGAGTTG
     2461 CTGAGCACGG CCCGGCTTCG GGTGCGGGGC TCCGTGCGGG GCGTGGCGCG GGGCTCGCCG
     2521 TGCCGGGCGG GGGGTGGCGG CAGGTGGGGG TGCCGGGCGG GGCGGGGCCG CCTCGGGCCG
     2581 GGGAGGGCTC GGGGGAGGGG CGCGGCGGCC CCGGAGCGCC GGCGGCTGTC GAGGCGCGGC
     2641 GAGCCGCAGC CATTGCCTTT TATGGTAATC GTGCGAGAGG GCGCAGGGAC TTCCTTTGTC
     2701 CCAAATCTGt GCGGAGCCGA AATCTGGGAG GCGCCGCCGC ACCCCCTCTA GCGGGCGCGG
     2761 GgCGAAGCGG TGCGGCGCCG GCAGGAAGGA AATGGGCGGG GAGGGCCTTC GTGCGTCGCC
     2821 GCGCCGCCGT CCCCTTCTCC cTCTCCAGCC TCGGGGCTGt CCGCgGGGGG ACGGCTGCCT
     2881 TCGGGGGGGA CGGGGCAGGG CGGGGTTCGG CTTCTGGCGT GTGACCGGCG GCTCTAGAGC
     2941 CTCTGCTAAC CATGTTCATG CCTTCTTCTT TTTCCTACAG CTCCTGGGCA ACGTGCTGGT
     3001 TaTTGTGCTG TCTCATCATT TTGGCAAAGA ATTCGGTACC GCGGGCCCGG GCGCCACCAT
     3061 GAAAGTGACC AAGGTCGACG GCATCAGCCA CAAGAAGTAC ATCGAAGAGG GCAAGCTCGT
     3121 GAAGTCCACC AGCGAGGAAA ACCGGACCAG CGAGAGACTG AGCGAGCTGC TGAGCATCCG
     3181 GCTGGACATC TACATCAAGA ACCCCGACAA CGCCTCCGAG GAAGAGAACC GGATCAGAAG
     3241 AGAGAACCTG AAGAAGTTCT TTAGCAACAA GGTGCTGCAC CTGAAGGACA GCGTGCTGTA
     3301 TCTGAAGAAC CGGAAAGAAA AGAACGCCGT GCAGGACAAG AACTATAGCG AAGAGGACAT
     3361 CAGCGAGTAC GACCTGAAAA ACAAGAACAG CTTCTCCGTG CTGAAGAAGA TCCTGCTGAA
     3421 CGAGGACGTG AACTCTGAGG AACTGGAAAT CTTTCGGAAG GACGTGGAAG CCAAGCTGAA
     3481 CAAGATCAAC AGCCTGAAGT ACAGCTTCGA AGAGAACAAG GCCAACTACC AGAAGATCAA
     3541 CGAGAACAAC GTGGAAAAAG TGGGCGGCAA GAGCAAGCGG AACATCATCT ACGACTACTA
     3601 CAGAGAGAGC GCCAAGCGCA ACGACTACAT CAACAACGTG CAGGAAGCCT TCGACAAGCT
     3661 GTATAAGAAA GAGGATATCG AGAAACTGTT TTTCCTGATC GAGAACAGCA AGAAGCACGA
     3721 GAAGTACAAG ATCCGCGAGT ACTATCACAA GATCATCGGC CGGAAGAACG ACAAAGAGAA
     3781 CTTCGCCAAG ATTATCTACG AAGAGATCCA GAACGTGAAC AACATCAAAG AGCTGATTGA
     3841 GAAGATCCCC GACATGTCTG AGCTGAAGAA AAGCCAGGTG TTCTACAAGT ACTACCTGGA
     3901 CAAAGAGGAA CTGAACGACA AGAATATTAA GTACGCCTTC TGCCACTTCG TGGAAATCGA
     3961 GATGTCCCAG CTGCTGAAAA ACTACGTGTA CAAGCGGCTG AGCAACATCA GCAACGATAA
     4021 GATCAAGCGG ATCTTCGAGT ACCAGAATCT GAAAAAGCTG ATCGAAAACA AACTGCTGAA
     4081 CAAGCTGGAC ACCTACGTGC GGAACTGCGG CAAGTACAAC TACTATCTGC AAGTGGGCGA
     4141 GATCGCCACC TCCGACTTTA TCGCCCGGAA CCGGCAGAAC GAGGCCTTCC TGAGAAACAT
     4201 CATCGGCGTG TCCAGCGTGG CCTACTTCAG CCTGAGGAAC ATCCTGGAAA CCGAGAACGA
     4261 GAACGGTATC ACCGGCCGGA TGCGGGGCAA GACCGTGAAG AACAACAAGG GCGAAGAGAA
     4321 ATACGTGTCC GGCGAGGTGG ACAAGATCTA CAATGAGAAC AAGCAGAACG AAGTGAAAGA
     4381 AAATCTGAAG ATGTTCTACA GCTACGACTT CAACATGGAC AACAAGAACG AGATCGAGGA
     4441 CTTCTTCGCC AATATCGATG AGGCCATCTC TAGTATTGCT CACGGCATCG TGCATTTCAA
     4501 CCTGGAACTG GAAGGCAAGG ACATCTTCGC CTTCAAGAAT ATCGCCCCCA GCGAGATCTC
     4561 CAAGAAGATG TTTCAGAACG AAATCAACGA AAAGAAGCTG AAGCTGAAAA TCTTCAAGCA
     4621 GCTGAACAGC GCCAACGTGT TCAACTACTA CGAGAAGGAT GTGATCATCA AGTACCTGAA
     4681 GAATACCAAG TTCAACTTCG TGAACAAAAA CATCCCCTTC GTGCCCAGCT TCACCAAGCT
     4741 GTACAACAAG ATTGAGGACC TGCGGAATAC CCTGAAGTTT TTTTGGAGCG TGCCCAAGGA
     4801 CAAAGAAGAG AAGGACGCCC AGATCTACCT GCTGAAGAAT ATCTACTACG GCGAGTTCCT
     4861 GAACAAGTTC GTGAAAAACT CCAAGGTGTT CTTTAAGATC ACCAATGAAG TGATCAAGAT
     4921 TAACAAGCAG CGGAACCAGA AAACCGGCCA CTACAAGTAT CAGAAGTTCG AGAACATCGA
     4981 GAAAACCGTG CCCGTGGAAT ACCTGGCCAT CATCCAGAGC AGAGAGATGA TCAACAACCA
     5041 GGACAAAGAG GAAAAGAATA CCTACATCGA CTTTATTCAG CAGATTTTCC TGAAGGGCTT
     5101 CATCGACTAC CTGAACAAGA ACAATCTGAA GTATATCGAG AGCAACAACA ACAATGACAA
     5161 CAACGACATC TTCTCCAAGA TCAAGATCAA AAAGGATAAC AAAGAGAAGT ACGACAAGAT
     5221 CCTGAAGAAC TATGAGAAGC ACAATCGGAA CAAAGAAATC CCTCACGAGA TCAATGAGTT
     5281 CGTGCGCGAG ATCAAGCTGG GGAAGATTCT GAAGTACACC GAGAATCTGA ACATGTTTTA
     5341 CCTGATCCTG AAGCTGCTGA ACCACAAAGA GCTGACCAAC CTGAAGGGCA GCCTGGAAAA
     5401 GTACCAGTCC GCCAACAAAG AAGAAACCTT CAGCGACGAG TTGGAACTGA TCAACCTGCT
     5461 GAACCTGGAC AACAACAGAG TGACCGAGGA CTTCGAGCTG GAAGCCAACG AGATCGGCAA
     5521 GTTCCTGGAC TTCAACGAAA ACAAAATCAA GGACCGGAAA GAGCTGAAAA AGTTCGACAC
     5581 CAACAAGATC TATTTCGACG GCGAGAACAT CATCAAGCAC CGGGCCTTCT ACAATATCAA
     5641 GAAATACGGC ATGCTGAATC TGCTGGAAAA GATCGCCGAT AAGGCCAAGT ATAAGATCAG
     5701 CCTGAAAGAA CTGAAAGAGT ACAGCAACAA GAAGAATGAG ATTGAAAAGA ACTACACCAT
     5761 GCAGCAGAAC CTGCACCGGA AGTACGCCAG ACCCAAGAAG GACGAAAAGT TCAACGACGA
     5821 GGACTACAAA GAGTATGAGA AGGCCATCGG CAACATCCAG AAGTACACCC ACCTGAAGAA
     5881 CAAGGTGGAA TTCAATGAGC TGAACCTGCT GCAGGGCCTG CTGCTGAAGA TCCTGCACCG
     5941 GCTCGTGGGC TACACCAGCA TCTGGGAGCG GGACCTGAGA TTCCGGCTGA AGGGCGAGTT
     6001 TCCCGAGAAC CACTACATCG AGGAAATTTT CAATTTCGAC AACTCCAAGA ATGTGAAGTA
     6061 CAAAAGCGGC CAGATCGTGG AAAAGTATAT CAACTTCTAC AAAGAACTGT ACAAGGACAA
     6121 TGTGGAAAAG CGGAGCATCT ACTCCGACAA GAAAGTGAAG AAACTGAAGC AGGAGAAGAA
     6181 AGACCTGTAT ATTGCAAACT ACATCGCTCA CTTTAATTAT ATTCCTCATG CCGAGATTAG
     6241 CCTGCTGGAA GTGCTGGAAA ACCTGCGGAA GCTGCTGTCC TACGACCGGA AGCTGAAGAA
     6301 CGCCATCATG AAGTCCATCG TGGACATTCT GAAAGAATAC GGCTTCGTGG CCACCTTCAA
     6361 GATCGGCGCT GACAAGAAGA TCGAAATCCA GACCCTGGAA TCAGAGAAGA TCGTGCACCT
     6421 GAAGAATCTG AAGAAAAAGA AACTGATGAC CGACCGGAAC AGCGAGGAAC TGTGCGAACT
     6481 CGTGAAAGTC ATGTTCGAGT ACAAGGCCCT GGAAGGAGGA GGTGGAAGCG GAGGAGGAGG
     6541 AAGCGGAGGA GGAGGTAGCG TGAGCAAGGG CGAGGAGCTG TTCACCGGGG TGGTGCCCAT
     6601 CCTGGTCGAG CTGGACGGCG ACGTAAACGG CCACAAGTTC AGCGTGTCCG GCGAGGGCGA
     6661 GGGCGATGCC ACCTACGGCA AGCTGACCCT GAAGTTCATC TGCACCACCG GCAAGCTGCC
     6721 CGTGCCCTGG CCCACCCTCG TGACCACCCT GACCTACGGC GTGCAGTGCT TCAGCCGCTA
     6781 CCCCGACCAC ATGAAGCAGC ACGACTTCTT CAAGTCCGCC ATGCCCGAAG GCTACGTCCA
     6841 GGAGCGCACC ATCTTCTTCA AGGACGACGG CAACTACAAG ACCCGCGCCG AGGTGAAGTT
     6901 CGAGGGCGAC ACCCTGGTGA ACCGCATCGA GCTGAAGGGC ATCGACTTCA AGGAGGACGG
     6961 CAACATCCTG GGGCACAAGC TGGAGTACAA CTACAACAGC CACAACGTCT ATATCATGGC
     7021 CGACAAGCAG AAGAACGGCA TCAAGGTGAA CTTCAAGATC CGCCACAACA TCGAGGACGG
     7081 CAGCGTGCAG CTCGCCGACC ACTACCAGCA GAACACCCCC ATCGGCGACG GCCCCGTGCT
     7141 GCTGCCCGAC AACCACTACC TGAGCACCCA GTCCGCCCTG AGCAAAGACC CCAACGAGAA
     7201 GCGCGATCAC ATGGTCCTGC TGGAGTTCGT GACCGCCGCC GGGATCACTC TCGGCATGGA
     7261 CGAGCTGTAC TCTAGGGGAG CTGGCGCTGG AGCGGGTGCA GGGGCTGGCT CTAGATTCCA
     7321 GTGCCGGATC TGCATGCGGA ACTTCAGCGA CCGGTCCAAC CTGAGCAGGC ACATCAGAAC
     7381 CCACACCGGA GAAAAGCCCT TCGCCTGCGA CATTTGCGGC CGGAAGTTCG CCATCAGCAG
     7441 CAACCTGAAC AGCCACACCA AGATCCACAC TGGCAGCCAG AAACCTTTCC AGTGCAGAAT
     7501 TTGTATGAGA AACTTTAGCA GAAGCGACAA CCTGGCCAGA CACATCCGGA CACATACTGG
     7561 TGAAAAACCT TTTGCCTGTG ATATCTGTGG CAGAAAGTTT GCCACCTCCG GCAATCTGAC
     7621 CCGGCACACA AAGATTCACC TGCGGGGCAG CCAGCTATCG ATTGTCGACG CTCCTGAACA
     7681 ACGTGAAGGT GCTTCTCAAG TTTCTGTTTC TGTTACTTTT GAAGATGTTG CTGTTCTTTT
     7741 TACTCGTGAT GAATGGAAAA AACTTGATCT TTCTCAACGT TCTCTTTATC GTGAAGTTAT
     7801 GCTTGAAAAT TATTCTAATC TTGCTTCTAT GGCTggatcc CCCAAGAAAA AGCGCAAGGT
     7861 ATAACTCGAG GCCGCAGGTA AGTATCAAGG TTACAAGACA GGTTTAAGGA GACCAATAGA
     7921 AACTGGGCTT GTCGAGACAG AGAAGACTCT TGCGTTTCTG ATAGGCACCT ATTGGTCTTA
     7981 CTGACATCCA CTTTGCCTTT CTCTCCACAG GTGTCGACAA TCAACCTCTG GATTACAAAA
     8041 TTTGTGAAAG ATTGACTGGT ATTCTTAACT ATGTTGCTCC TTTTACGCTA TGTGGATACG
     8101 CTGCTTTAAT GCCTTTGTAT CATGCTATTG CTTCCCGTAT GGCTTTCATT TTCTCCTCCT
     8161 TGTATAAATC CTGGTTGCTG TCTCTTTATG AGGAGTTGTG GCCCGTTGTC AGGCAACGTG
     8221 GCGTGGTGTG CACTGTGTTT GCTGACGCAA CCCCCACTGG TTGGGGCATT GCCACCACCT
     8281 GTCAGCTCCT TTCCGGGACT TTCGCTTTCC CCCTCCCTAT TGCCACGGCG GAACTCATCG
     8341 CCGCCTGCCT TGCCCGCTGC TGGACAGGGG CTCGGCTGTT GGGCACTGAC AATTCCGTGG
     8401 TGTTGTCGGG GAAGCTGACG TCCTTTCCAT GGCTGCTCGC CTGTGTTGCC ACCTGGATTC
     8461 TGCGCGGGAC GTCCTTCTGC TACGTCCCTT CGGCCCTCAA TCCAGCGGAC CTTCCTTCCC
     8521 GCGGCCTGCT GCCGGCTCTG CGGCCTCTTC CGCGTCTTCG CCTTCGCCCT CAGACGAGTC
     8581 GGATCTCCCT TTGGGCCGCC TCCCCGCCTG GAATTCGAGC TCGGTACGAT CAGCCTCGAC
     8641 TGTGCCTTCT AGTTGCCAGC CATCTGTTGT TTGCCCCTCC CCCGTGCCTT CCTTGACCCT
     8701 GGAAGGTGCC ACTCCCACTG TCCTTTCCTA ATAAAATGAG GAAATTGCAT CGCATTGTCT
     8761 GAGTAGGTGT CATTCTATTC TGGGGGGTGG GGTGGGGCAG GACAGCAAGG GGGAGGATTG
     8821 GGAAGACAAT AGCAGGCCAG CTTTTGTTCC CTTTAGGGTT AATTGCGCGC TTGGCGCTAA
     8881 TCATGGTCAT AGCTGTTTCC ACTCCTCAGG TGCAGGCTGC CTATCAGAAG GTGGTGGCTG
     8941 GTGTGGCCAA TGCCCTGGCT CACAAATACC ACTGAGATCG TTTTCCCTCT GCCAAAAATT
     9001 ATGGGGACAT CATGAAGCCC CTTGAGCATC TGACTTCTGG CTAATAAAGG AAATTTATTT
     9061 TCATTGCAAT AGTGTGTTGG AATTTTTTGT GTCTCTCACT CGGAAGGACA TATGGGAGGG
     9121 CAAATCATTT AAAACATCAG AATGAGTATT TGGTTTAGAG TTTGGCAACA TATGCCATAT
     9181 GCTGGCTGCC ATGAACAAAG GTGGCTATAA AGAGGTCATC AGTATATGAA ACAGCCCCCT
     9241 GCTGTCCATT CCTTATTCCA TAGAAAAGCC TTGACTTGAG GTTAGATTTT TTTTTATATT
     9301 TTGTTTGTGT TATTTTTTTC TTTAACATCC CTAAAATTTT CCTTACATGT TTTACTAGCC
     9361 AGATTTTTCC TCCTCTCCTG ACTACTCCCA GTCATAGCTG TCCCTCTTCT CTTATGAAGA
     9421 TCCCTCGACC TGCAGCCCAA GCTTGGCGTA ATCATGGTCA TAGCTGTTTC CTGTGTGAAA
     9481 TTGTTATCCG CTCACAATTC CACACAACAT ACGAGCCGGA AGCATAAAGT GTAAAGCCTG
     9541 GGGTGCCTAA TGAGTGAGCT AACTCACATT AATTGCGTTG CGCTCACTGC CCGCTTTCCA
     9601 GTCGGGAAAC CTGTCGTGCC AGCGGATCCG CATCTCAATT AGTCAGCAAC CATAGTCCCG
     9661 CCCCTAACTC CGCCCATCCC GCCCCTAACT CCGCCCAGTT CCGCCCATTC TCCGCCCCAT
     9721 GGCTGACTAA TTTTTTTTAT TTATGCAGAG GCCGAGGCCG CCTCGGCCTC TGAGCTATTC
     9781 CAGAAGTAGT GAGGAGGCTT TTTTGGAGGC CTAGGCTTTT GCAAAAAGCT AACTTGTTTA
     9841 TTGCAGCTTA TAATGGTTAC AAATAAAGCA ATAGCATCAC AAATTTCACA AATAAAGCAT
     9901 TTTTTTCACT GCATTCTAGT TGTGGTTTGT CCAAACTCAT CAATGTATCT TATCATGTCT
     9961 GGATCCGCTG CATTAATGAA TCGGCCAACG CGCGGGGAGA GGCGGTTTGC GTATTGGGCG
    10021 CTCTTCCGCT TCCTCGCTCA CTGACTCGCT GCGCTCGGTC GTTCGGCTGC GGCGAGCGGT
    10081 ATCAGCTCAC TCAAAGGCGG TAATACGGTT ATCCACAGAA TCAGGGGATA ACGCAGGAAA
    10141 GAACATGTGA GCAAAAGGCC AGCAAAAGGC CAGGAACCGT AAAAAGGCCG CGTTGCTGGC
    10201 GTTTTTCCAT AGGCTCCGCC CCCCTGACGA GCATCACAAA AATCGACGCT CAAGTCAGAG
    10261 GTGGCGAAAC CCGACAGGAC TATAAAGATA CCAGGCGTTT CCCCCTGGAA GCTCCCTCGT
    10321 GCGCTCTCCT GTTCCGACCC TGCCGCTTAC CGGATACCTG TCCGCCTTTC TCCCTTCGGG
    10381 AAGCGTGGCG CTTTCTCAAT GCTCACGCTG TAGGTATCTC AGTTCGGTGT AGGTCGTTCG
    10441 CTCCAAGCTG GGCTGTGTGC ACGAACCCCC CGTTCAGCCC GACCGCTGCG CCTTATCCGG
    10501 TAACTATCGT CTTGAGTCCA ACCCGGTAAG ACACGACTTA TCGCCACTGG CAGCAGCCAC
    10561 TGGTAACAGG ATTAGCAGAG CGAGGTATGT AGGCGGTGCT ACAGAGTTCT TGAAGTGGTG
    10621 GCCTAACTAC GGCTACACTA GAAGGACAGT ATTTGGTATC TGCGCTCTGC TGAAGCCAGT
    10681 TA
//
