>Addgene plasmid #91905 | pC015 - dLwCas13a-NF | addgene full sequence | sequence record 198453 | Addgene assembled full plasmid sequence
CCTTCGGAAAAAGAGTTGGTAGCTCTTGATCCGGCAAACAAACCACCGCTGGTAGCGGTGGTTTTTTTGT
TTGCAAGCAGCAGATTACGCGCAGAAAAAAAGGATCTCAAGAAGATCCTTTGATCTTTTCTACGGGGTCT
GACGCTCAGTGGAACGAAAACTCACGTTAAGGGATTTTGGTCATGAGATTATCAAAAAGGATCTTCACCT
AGATCCTTTTAAATTAAAAATGAAGTTTTAAATCAATCTAAAGTATATATGAGTAAACTTGGTCTGACAG
TTACCAATGCTTAATCAGTGAGGCACCTATCTCAGCGATCTGTCTATTTCGTTCATCCATAGTTGCCTGA
CTCCCCGTCGTGTAGATAACTACGATACGGGAGGGCTTACCATCTGGCCCCAGTGCTGCAATGATACCGC
GAGACCCACGCTCACCGGCTCCAGATTTATCAGCAATAAACCAGCCAGCCGGAAGGGCCGAGCGCAGAAG
TGGTCCTGCAACTTTATCCGCCTCCATCCAGTCTATTAATTGTTGCCGGGAAGCTAGAGTAAGTAGTTCG
CCAGTTAATAGTTTGCGCAACGTTGTTGCCATTGCTACAGGCATCGTGGTGTCACGCTCGTCGTTTGGTA
TGGCTTCATTCAGCTCCGGTTCCCAACGATCAAGGCGAGTTACATGATCCCCCATGTTGTGCAAAAAAGC
GGTTAGCTCCTTCGGTCCTCCGATCGTTGTCAGAAGTAAGTTGGCCGCAGTGTTATCACTCATGGTTATG
GCAGCACTGCATAATTCTCTTACTGTCATGCCATCCGTAAGATGCTTTTCTGTGACTGGTGAGTACTCAA
CCAAGTCATTCTGAGAATAGTGTATGCGGCGACCGAGTTGCTCTTGCCCGGCGTCAATACGGGATAATAC
CGCGCCACATAGCAGAACTTTAAAAGTGCTCATCATTGGAAAACGTTCTTCGGGGCGAAAACTCTCAAGG
ATCTTACCGCTGTTGAGATCCAGTTCGATGTAACCCACTCGTGCACCCAACTGATCTTCAGCATCTTTTA
CTTTCACCAGCGTTTCTGGGTGAGCAAAAACAGGAAGGCAAAATGCCGCAAAAAAGGGAATAAGGGCGAC
ACGGAAATGTTGAATACTCATACTCTTCCTTTTTCAATATTATTGAAGCATTTATCAGGGTTATTGTCTC
ATGAGCGGATACATATTTGAATGTATTTAGAAAAATAAACAAATAGGGGTTCCGCGCACATTTCCCCGAA
AAGTGCCACCTGGGTCGACATTGATTATTGACTAGAGTCATCCTCATCGTCGACATTGATTATTGACTAG
TTATTAATAGTAATCAATTACGGGGTCATTAGTTCATAGCCCATATATGGAGTTCCGCGTTACATAACTT
ACGGTAAATGGCCCGCCTGGCTGACCGCCCAACGACCCCCGCCCATTGACGTCAATAATGACGTATGTTC
CCATAGTAACGCCAATAGGGACTTTCCATTGACGTCAATGGGTGGACTATTTACGGTAAACTGCCCACTT
GGCAGTACATCAAGTGTATCATATGCCAAGTACGCCCCCTATTGACGTCAATGACGGTAAATGGCCCGCC
TGGCATTATGCCCAGTACATGACCTTATGGGACTTTCCTACTTGGCAGTACATCTACGTATTAGTCATCG
CTATTACCATGGGTCGAGGTGAGCCCCACGTTCTGCTTCACTCTCCCCATCTCCCCCCCCTCCCCACCCC
CAATTTTGTATTTATTTATTTTTTAATTATTTTGTGCAGCGATGGGGGCGGGGGGGGGGGGGGCGCGCGC
CAGGCGGGGCGGGGCGGGGGCGAGGGCGGGGCGGGGCGAGGCGGAGAGGTGCGGCGGCAGCCAATCAGAG
CGGCGCGCTCCGAAAGTTTCCTTTTATGGCGAGGCGGCGGCGGCGGCGGCCCTATAAAAAGCGAAGCGCG
CGGCGGGCGGGAGTCGCTGCGTTGCCTTCGCCCCGTGCCCCGCTCCGCGCCGCCTCGCGCCGCCCGCCCC
GGCTCTGACTGACCGCGTTACTCCCACAGGTGAGCGGGCGGGACGGCCCTTCTCCTCCGGGCTGTAATTA
GCGCTTGGTTTAATGACGGCTCGTTTCTTTTCTGTGGCTGCGTGAAAGCCTTAAAGGGCTCCGGGAGGGC
CCTTTGTGCGGGGGGGAGCGGCTCGGGGGGTGCGTGCGTGTGTGTGTGCGTGGGGAGCGCCGCGTGCGGC
CCGCGCTGCCCGGCGGCTGTGAGCGCTGCGGGCGCGGCGCGGGGCTTTGTGCGCTCCGCGTGTGCGCGAG
GGGAGCGCGGCCGGGGGCGGTGCCCCGCGGTGCGGGGGGGCTGCGAGGGGAACAAAGGCTGCGTGCGGGG
TGTGTGCGTGGGGGGGTGAGCAGGGGGTGTGGGCGCGGCGGTCGGGCTGTAACCCCCCCCTGCACCCCCC
TCCCCGAGTTGCTGAGCACGGCCCGGCTTCGGGTGCGGGGCTCCGTGCGGGGCGTGGCGCGGGGCTCGCC
GTGCCGGGCGGGGGGTGGCGGCAGGTGGGGGTGCCGGGCGGGGCGGGGCCGCCTCGGGCCGGGGAGGGCT
CGGGGGAGGGGCGCGGCGGCCCCGGAGCGCCGGCGGCTGTCGAGGCGCGGCGAGCCGCAGCCATTGCCTT
TTATGGTAATCGTGCGAGAGGGCGCAGGGACTTCCTTTGTCCCAAATCTGTGCGGAGCCGAAATCTGGGA
GGCGCCGCCGCACCCCCTCTAGCGGGCGCGGGGCGAAGCGGTGCGGCGCCGGCAGGAAGGAAATGGGCGG
GGAGGGCCTTCGTGCGTCGCCGCGCCGCCGTCCCCTTCTCCCTCTCCAGCCTCGGGGCTGTCCGCGGGGG
GACGGCTGCCTTCGGGGGGGACGGGGCAGGGCGGGGTTCGGCTTCTGGCGTGTGACCGGCGGCTCTAGAG
CCTCTGCTAACCATGTTCATGCCTTCTTCTTTTTCCTACAGCTCCTGGGCAACGTGCTGGTTATTGTGCT
GTCTCATCATTTTGGCAAAGAATTCGGTACCGCGGGCCCGGGCGCCACCATGAAAGTGACCAAGGTCGAC
GGCATCAGCCACAAGAAGTACATCGAAGAGGGCAAGCTCGTGAAGTCCACCAGCGAGGAAAACCGGACCA
GCGAGAGACTGAGCGAGCTGCTGAGCATCCGGCTGGACATCTACATCAAGAACCCCGACAACGCCTCCGA
GGAAGAGAACCGGATCAGAAGAGAGAACCTGAAGAAGTTCTTTAGCAACAAGGTGCTGCACCTGAAGGAC
AGCGTGCTGTATCTGAAGAACCGGAAAGAAAAGAACGCCGTGCAGGACAAGAACTATAGCGAAGAGGACA
TCAGCGAGTACGACCTGAAAAACAAGAACAGCTTCTCCGTGCTGAAGAAGATCCTGCTGAACGAGGACGT
GAACTCTGAGGAACTGGAAATCTTTCGGAAGGACGTGGAAGCCAAGCTGAACAAGATCAACAGCCTGAAG
TACAGCTTCGAAGAGAACAAGGCCAACTACCAGAAGATCAACGAGAACAACGTGGAAAAAGTGGGCGGCA
AGAGCAAGCGGAACATCATCTACGACTACTACAGAGAGAGCGCCAAGCGCAACGACTACATCAACAACGT
GCAGGAAGCCTTCGACAAGCTGTATAAGAAAGAGGATATCGAGAAACTGTTTTTCCTGATCGAGAACAGC
AAGAAGCACGAGAAGTACAAGATCCGCGAGTACTATCACAAGATCATCGGCCGGAAGAACGACAAAGAGA
ACTTCGCCAAGATTATCTACGAAGAGATCCAGAACGTGAACAACATCAAAGAGCTGATTGAGAAGATCCC
CGACATGTCTGAGCTGAAGAAAAGCCAGGTGTTCTACAAGTACTACCTGGACAAAGAGGAACTGAACGAC
AAGAATATTAAGTACGCCTTCTGCCACTTCGTGGAAATCGAGATGTCCCAGCTGCTGAAAAACTACGTGT
ACAAGCGGCTGAGCAACATCAGCAACGATAAGATCAAGCGGATCTTCGAGTACCAGAATCTGAAAAAGCT
GATCGAAAACAAACTGCTGAACAAGCTGGACACCTACGTGCGGAACTGCGGCAAGTACAACTACTATCTG
CAAGTGGGCGAGATCGCCACCTCCGACTTTATCGCCCGGAACCGGCAGAACGAGGCCTTCCTGAGAAACA
TCATCGGCGTGTCCAGCGTGGCCTACTTCAGCCTGAGGAACATCCTGGAAACCGAGAACGAGAACGGTAT
CACCGGCCGGATGCGGGGCAAGACCGTGAAGAACAACAAGGGCGAAGAGAAATACGTGTCCGGCGAGGTG
GACAAGATCTACAATGAGAACAAGCAGAACGAAGTGAAAGAAAATCTGAAGATGTTCTACAGCTACGACT
TCAACATGGACAACAAGAACGAGATCGAGGACTTCTTCGCCAATATCGATGAGGCCATCTCTAGTATTGC
TCACGGCATCGTGCATTTCAACCTGGAACTGGAAGGCAAGGACATCTTCGCCTTCAAGAATATCGCCCCC
AGCGAGATCTCCAAGAAGATGTTTCAGAACGAAATCAACGAAAAGAAGCTGAAGCTGAAAATCTTCAAGC
AGCTGAACAGCGCCAACGTGTTCAACTACTACGAGAAGGATGTGATCATCAAGTACCTGAAGAATACCAA
GTTCAACTTCGTGAACAAAAACATCCCCTTCGTGCCCAGCTTCACCAAGCTGTACAACAAGATTGAGGAC
CTGCGGAATACCCTGAAGTTTTTTTGGAGCGTGCCCAAGGACAAAGAAGAGAAGGACGCCCAGATCTACC
TGCTGAAGAATATCTACTACGGCGAGTTCCTGAACAAGTTCGTGAAAAACTCCAAGGTGTTCTTTAAGAT
CACCAATGAAGTGATCAAGATTAACAAGCAGCGGAACCAGAAAACCGGCCACTACAAGTATCAGAAGTTC
GAGAACATCGAGAAAACCGTGCCCGTGGAATACCTGGCCATCATCCAGAGCAGAGAGATGATCAACAACC
AGGACAAAGAGGAAAAGAATACCTACATCGACTTTATTCAGCAGATTTTCCTGAAGGGCTTCATCGACTA
CCTGAACAAGAACAATCTGAAGTATATCGAGAGCAACAACAACAATGACAACAACGACATCTTCTCCAAG
ATCAAGATCAAAAAGGATAACAAAGAGAAGTACGACAAGATCCTGAAGAACTATGAGAAGCACAATCGGA
ACAAAGAAATCCCTCACGAGATCAATGAGTTCGTGCGCGAGATCAAGCTGGGGAAGATTCTGAAGTACAC
CGAGAATCTGAACATGTTTTACCTGATCCTGAAGCTGCTGAACCACAAAGAGCTGACCAACCTGAAGGGC
AGCCTGGAAAAGTACCAGTCCGCCAACAAAGAAGAAACCTTCAGCGACGAGTTGGAACTGATCAACCTGC
TGAACCTGGACAACAACAGAGTGACCGAGGACTTCGAGCTGGAAGCCAACGAGATCGGCAAGTTCCTGGA
CTTCAACGAAAACAAAATCAAGGACCGGAAAGAGCTGAAAAAGTTCGACACCAACAAGATCTATTTCGAC
GGCGAGAACATCATCAAGCACCGGGCCTTCTACAATATCAAGAAATACGGCATGCTGAATCTGCTGGAAA
AGATCGCCGATAAGGCCAAGTATAAGATCAGCCTGAAAGAACTGAAAGAGTACAGCAACAAGAAGAATGA
GATTGAAAAGAACTACACCATGCAGCAGAACCTGCACCGGAAGTACGCCAGACCCAAGAAGGACGAAAAG
TTCAACGACGAGGACTACAAAGAGTATGAGAAGGCCATCGGCAACATCCAGAAGTACACCCACCTGAAGA
ACAAGGTGGAATTCAATGAGCTGAACCTGCTGCAGGGCCTGCTGCTGAAGATCCTGCACCGGCTCGTGGG
CTACACCAGCATCTGGGAGCGGGACCTGAGATTCCGGCTGAAGGGCGAGTTTCCCGAGAACCACTACATC
GAGGAAATTTTCAATTTCGACAACTCCAAGAATGTGAAGTACAAAAGCGGCCAGATCGTGGAAAAGTATA
TCAACTTCTACAAAGAACTGTACAAGGACAATGTGGAAAAGCGGAGCATCTACTCCGACAAGAAAGTGAA
GAAACTGAAGCAGGAGAAGAAAGACCTGTATATTGCAAACTACATCGCTCACTTTAATTATATTCCTCAT
GCCGAGATTAGCCTGCTGGAAGTGCTGGAAAACCTGCGGAAGCTGCTGTCCTACGACCGGAAGCTGAAGA
ACGCCATCATGAAGTCCATCGTGGACATTCTGAAAGAATACGGCTTCGTGGCCACCTTCAAGATCGGCGC
TGACAAGAAGATCGAAATCCAGACCCTGGAATCAGAGAAGATCGTGCACCTGAAGAATCTGAAGAAAAAG
AAACTGATGACCGACCGGAACAGCGAGGAACTGTGCGAACTCGTGAAAGTCATGTTCGAGTACAAGGCCC
TGGAAGGAGGAGGTGGAAGCGGAGGAGGAGGAAGCGGAGGAGGAGGTAGCGTGAGCAAGGGCGAGGAGCT
GTTCACCGGGGTGGTGCCCATCCTGGTCGAGCTGGACGGCGACGTAAACGGCCACAAGTTCAGCGTGTCC
GGCGAGGGCGAGGGCGATGCCACCTACGGCAAGCTGACCCTGAAGTTCATCTGCACCACCGGCAAGCTGC
CCGTGCCCTGGCCCACCCTCGTGACCACCCTGACCTACGGCGTGCAGTGCTTCAGCCGCTACCCCGACCA
CATGAAGCAGCACGACTTCTTCAAGTCCGCCATGCCCGAAGGCTACGTCCAGGAGCGCACCATCTTCTTC
AAGGACGACGGCAACTACAAGACCCGCGCCGAGGTGAAGTTCGAGGGCGACACCCTGGTGAACCGCATCG
AGCTGAAGGGCATCGACTTCAAGGAGGACGGCAACATCCTGGGGCACAAGCTGGAGTACAACTACAACAG
CCACAACGTCTATATCATGGCCGACAAGCAGAAGAACGGCATCAAGGTGAACTTCAAGATCCGCCACAAC
ATCGAGGACGGCAGCGTGCAGCTCGCCGACCACTACCAGCAGAACACCCCCATCGGCGACGGCCCCGTGC
TGCTGCCCGACAACCACTACCTGAGCACCCAGTCCGCCCTGAGCAAAGACCCCAACGAGAAGCGCGATCA
CATGGTCCTGCTGGAGTTCGTGACCGCCGCCGGGATCACTCTCGGCATGGACGAGCTGTACTCTAGGGGA
GCTGGCGCTGGAGCGGGTGCAGGGGCTGGCTCTAGATTCCAGTGCCGGATCTGCATGCGGAACTTCAGCG
ACCGGTCCAACCTGAGCAGGCACATCAGAACCCACACCGGAGAAAAGCCCTTCGCCTGCGACATTTGCGG
CCGGAAGTTCGCCATCAGCAGCAACCTGAACAGCCACACCAAGATCCACACTGGCAGCCAGAAACCTTTC
CAGTGCAGAATTTGTATGAGAAACTTTAGCAGAAGCGACAACCTGGCCAGACACATCCGGACACATACTG
GTGAAAAACCTTTTGCCTGTGATATCTGTGGCAGAAAGTTTGCCACCTCCGGCAATCTGACCCGGCACAC
AAAGATTCACCTGCGGGGCAGCCAGCTATCGATTGTCGACGCTCCTGAACAACGTGAAGGTGCTTCTCAA
GTTTCTGTTTCTGTTACTTTTGAAGATGTTGCTGTTCTTTTTACTCGTGATGAATGGAAAAAACTTGATC
TTTCTCAACGTTCTCTTTATCGTGAAGTTATGCTTGAAAATTATTCTAATCTTGCTTCTATGGCTGGATC
CCCCAAGAAAAAGCGCAAGGTATAACTCGAGGCCGCAGGTAAGTATCAAGGTTACAAGACAGGTTTAAGG
AGACCAATAGAAACTGGGCTTGTCGAGACAGAGAAGACTCTTGCGTTTCTGATAGGCACCTATTGGTCTT
ACTGACATCCACTTTGCCTTTCTCTCCACAGGTGTCGACAATCAACCTCTGGATTACAAAATTTGTGAAA
GATTGACTGGTATTCTTAACTATGTTGCTCCTTTTACGCTATGTGGATACGCTGCTTTAATGCCTTTGTA
TCATGCTATTGCTTCCCGTATGGCTTTCATTTTCTCCTCCTTGTATAAATCCTGGTTGCTGTCTCTTTAT
GAGGAGTTGTGGCCCGTTGTCAGGCAACGTGGCGTGGTGTGCACTGTGTTTGCTGACGCAACCCCCACTG
GTTGGGGCATTGCCACCACCTGTCAGCTCCTTTCCGGGACTTTCGCTTTCCCCCTCCCTATTGCCACGGC
GGAACTCATCGCCGCCTGCCTTGCCCGCTGCTGGACAGGGGCTCGGCTGTTGGGCACTGACAATTCCGTG
GTGTTGTCGGGGAAGCTGACGTCCTTTCCATGGCTGCTCGCCTGTGTTGCCACCTGGATTCTGCGCGGGA
CGTCCTTCTGCTACGTCCCTTCGGCCCTCAATCCAGCGGACCTTCCTTCCCGCGGCCTGCTGCCGGCTCT
GCGGCCTCTTCCGCGTCTTCGCCTTCGCCCTCAGACGAGTCGGATCTCCCTTTGGGCCGCCTCCCCGCCT
GGAATTCGAGCTCGGTACGATCAGCCTCGACTGTGCCTTCTAGTTGCCAGCCATCTGTTGTTTGCCCCTC
CCCCGTGCCTTCCTTGACCCTGGAAGGTGCCACTCCCACTGTCCTTTCCTAATAAAATGAGGAAATTGCA
TCGCATTGTCTGAGTAGGTGTCATTCTATTCTGGGGGGTGGGGTGGGGCAGGACAGCAAGGGGGAGGATT
GGGAAGACAATAGCCCAGCTTTTGTTCCCTTTAGTGAGGGTTAATTGCGCGCTTGGCGTAATCATGGTCA
TAGCTGTTTCCTGTGTGAAATTGTTATCCGCTAATTCACTCCTCAGGTGCAGGCTGCCTATCAGAAGGTG
GTGGCTGGTGTGGCCAATGCCCTGGCTCACAAATACCACTGAGATCGATCTTTTTCCCTCTGCCAAAAAT
TATGGGGACATCATGAAGCCCCTTGAGCATCTGACTTCTGGCTAATAAAGGAAATTTATTTTCATTGCAA
TAGTGTGTTGGAATTTTTTGTGTCTCTCACTCGGAAGGACATATGGGAGGGCAAATCATTTAAAACATCA
GAATGAGTATTTGGTTTAGAGTTTGGCAACATATGCCCATATGCTGGCTGCCATGAACAAAGGTTGGCTA
TAAAGAGGTCATCAGTATATGAAACAGCCCCCTGCTGTCCATTCCTTATTCCATAGAAAAGCCTTGACTT
GAGGTTAGATTTTTTTTATATTTTGTTTTGTGTTATTTTTTTCTTTAACATCCCTAAAATTTTCCTTACA
TGTTTTACTAGCCAGATTTTTCCTCCTCTCCTGACTACTCCCAGTCATAGCTGTCCCTCTTCTCTTATGG
AGATCCCTCGACCTGCAGCCCAAGCTTGGCGTAATCATGGTCATAGCTGTTTCCTGTGTGAAATTGTTAT
CCGCTCACAATTCCACACAACATACGAGCCGGAAGCATAAAGTGTAAAGCCTGGGGTGCCTAATGAGTGA
GCTAACTCACATTAATTGCGTTGCGCTCACTGCCCGCTTTCCAGTCGGGAAACCTGTCGTGCCAGCGGAT
CCGCATCTCAATTAGTCAGCAACCATAGTCCCGCCCCTAACTCCGCCCATCCCGCCCCTAACTCCGCCCA
GTTCCGCCCATTCTCCGCCCCATGGCTGACTAATTTTTTTTATTTATGCAGAGGCCGAGGCCGCCTCGGC
CTCTGAGCTATTCCAGAAGTAGTGAGGAGGCTTTTTTGGAGGCCTAGGCTTTTGCAAAAAGCTAACTTGT
TTATTGCAGCTTATAATGGTTACAAATAAAGCAATAGCATCACAAATTTCACAAATAAAGCATTTTTTTC
ACTGCATTCTAGTTGTGGTTTGTCCAAACTCATCAATGTATCTTATCATGTCTGGATCCGCTGCATTAAT
GAATCGGCCAACGCGCGGGGAGAGGCGGTTTGCGTATTGGGCGCTCTTCCGCTTCCTCGCTCACTGACTC
GCTGCGCTCGGTCGTTCGGCTGCGGCGAGCGGTATCAGCTCACTCAAAGGCGGTAATACGGTTATCCACA
GAATCAGGGGATAACGCAGGAAAGAACATGTGAGCAAAAGGCCAGCAAAAGGCCAGGAACCGTAAAAAGG
CCGCGTTGCTGGCGTTTTTCCATAGGCTCCGCCCCCCTGACGAGCATCACAAAAATCGACGCTCAAGTCA
GAGGTGGCGAAACCCGACAGGACTATAAAGATACCAGGCGTTTCCCCCTGGAAGCTCCCTCGTGCGCTCT
CCTGTTCCGACCCTGCCGCTTACCGGATACCTGTCCGCCTTTCTCCCTTCGGGAAGCGTGGCGCTTTCTC
ATAGCTCACGCTGTAGGTATCTCAGTTCGGTGTAGGTCGTTCGCTCCAAGCTGGGCTGTGTGCACGAACC
CCCCGTTCAGCCCGACCGCTGCGCCTTATCCGGTAACTATCGTCTTGAGTCCAACCCGGTAAGACACGAC
TTATCGCCACTGGCAGCAGCCACTGGTAACAGGATTAGCAGAGCGAGGTATGTAGGCGGTGCTACAGAGT
TCTTGAAGTGGTGGCCTAACTACGGCTACACTAGAAGAACAGTATTTGGTATCTGCGCTCTGCTGAAGCC
AGTTA
Features (pLannotate 1.2.2; 26 found; start..end, strand, type, name):
    281..1141    -  CDS            AmpR: β-lactamase; bla; confers resistance to ampicillin, carbenicillin, and related antibiotics
   1142..1246    -  promoter       AmpR promoter: bla
   1277..1295    +  enhancer       CMV enhancer (fragment): human cytomegalovirus immediate early enhancer
   1312..1691    +  enhancer       CMV enhancer: human cytomegalovirus immediate early enhancer
   1694..1969    +  promoter       chicken β-actin promoter: No description available
   1970..2981    +  intron         chimeric intron: chimera between introns from chicken β-actin and rabbit β-globin
   3035..3052    +  misc_feature   MCS (fragment): multiple cloning site
   3060..6515    +  CDS            dLwCas13a: catalytically dead mutant of a Leptotrichia wadei CRISPR-Cas effector that acts as an RNA-guided RNAse (Abudayyeh et al., 2017) contains the inactivating mutations R474A and R1046A
   6561..7271    +  CDS            EGFP: EGFP is a basic (constitutively fluorescent) green fluorescent protein published in 1996, derived from Aequorea victoria. It is reported to be a rapidly-maturing weak dimer with moderate acid sensitivity.
   7317..7658    +  CDS            CCR5TC: zinc-finger domain from the CCR5-224 (+) zinc-finger nuclease that recognizes the left half-site target sequence in the human CCR5 gene (Perez et al., 2008; Gross et al., 2013)
   7716..7832    +  CDS            ZNF720 (fragment): ZN720_HUMAN - Experimental evidence at protein level: Swiss-Prot protein existence level 1. From Homo sapiens (Human).
   7879..8011    +  intron         chimeric intron: chimera between introns from human β-globin and immunoglobulin heavy chain genes
   8020..8608    +  misc_feature   WPRE: woodchuck hepatitis virus posttranscriptional regulatory element
   8641..8752    +  polyA_signal   bGH poly(A) signal: bovine growth hormone polyadenylation signal
   8848..8866    -  promoter       T3 promoter: promoter for bacteriophage T3 RNA polymerase
   8925..8999    +  CDS            HBB (fragment): HBB_PONPY - Experimental evidence at transcript level: Swiss-Prot protein existence level 2. Involved in oxygen transport from the lung to the various peripheral tissues. From Pongo pygmaeus (Bornean orangutan).
   9074..9129    +  polyA_signal   β-globin poly(A) signal: rabbit β-globin polyadenylation signal (Gil and Proudfoot, 1987)
   9512..9534    -  protein_bind   lac operator (fragment): The lac repressor binds to the lac operator to inhibit transcription in E. coli. This inhibition can be relieved by adding lactose or isopropyl-β-D-thiogalactopyranoside (IPTG). lac repressor encoded by lacI
   9538..9568    -  promoter       lac promoter: promoter for the E. coli lac operon
   9583..9604    -  protein_bind   CAP binding site: CAP binding activates transcription in the presence of cAMP. E. coli catabolite activator protein
   9617..9656    -  CDS            lacI (fragment): lac repressor; lacI; The lac repressor binds to the lac operator to inhibit transcription in E. coli. This inhibition can be relieved by adding lactose or isopropyl-β-D-thiogalactopyranoside (IPTG).
   9663..9685    +  promoter       SV40 promoter (fragment): SV40 enhancer and early promoter
   9709..9844    +  rep_origin     SV40 ori: SV40 origin of replication
   9864..9998    +  polyA_signal   SV40 poly(A) signal: SV40 polyadenylation signal
  10000..10054   -  CDS            lacI (fragment): lac repressor; lacI; The lac repressor binds to the lac operator to inhibit transcription in E. coli. This inhibition can be relieved by adding lactose or isopropyl-β-D-thiogalactopyranoside (IPTG).
  10237..110     -  rep_origin     ori (across the origin): high-copy-number ColE1/pMB1/pBR322/pUC origin of replication
