[The description below was written by a language model from this plasmid's Addgene catalogue record, the feature table of its GenBank file and pLannotate feature annotations shown in this document.]
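Description:
pC015 - dLwCas13a-NF is a mammalian expression plasmid built on the pCAGEN backbone that produces a catalytically dead, self-regulating form of the Leptotrichia wadei Cas13a (C2c2) RNA-guided RNA-binding protein. It is maintained in E. coli as a high-copy plasmid through a ColE1/pUC-type origin with ampicillin selection (β-lactamase), and the backbone also carries an SV40 origin. Expression is driven by the CAG promoter, made up of the CMV enhancer, chicken β-actin promoter and a chimeric intron. Downstream of the coding region lie a second short chimeric intron, a WPRE to boost transcript stability and expression, and bGH plus rabbit β-globin polyadenylation signals.

The open reading frame begins at a Kozak sequence and encodes dLwCas13a carrying the R474A and R1046A substitutions, which abolish RNase activity while retaining guide-directed RNA binding. It is joined through a (GGS)5 linker to EGFP, then to the CCR5TC zinc-finger domain, a KRAB-A repressor domain and a C-terminal NLS. The catalogue entry also lists an N-terminal NLS, which is not annotated in either feature table. A zinc-finger binding site sits just upstream of the CAG enhancer. Protein that is imported into the nucleus rather than held on target RNA can therefore bind its own promoter region and repress transcription through KRAB. This negative feedback is meant to limit excess unbound fluorescent protein and so reduce background. The construct is intended for RNA targeting and imaging of transcripts in mammalian cells; no guide RNA cassette is annotated, so the crRNA is presumably supplied separately. The stated size and the two sequence records differ slightly in length (about 10.6 to 10.7 kb).
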