Addgene plasmid #91905: pC015 - dLwCas13a-NF
Purpose: Expresses negative-feedback dLwCas13a for mammalian RNA targeting/imaging
Depositing lab: Feng Zhang. Depositing organization: Broad Institute. Publication: RNA targeting with CRISPR-Cas13. Abudayyeh OO, Gootenberg JS, Essletzbichler P, Han S, Joung J, Belanto JJ, Verdine V, Cox DBT, Kellner MJ, Regev A, Lander ES, Voytas DF, Ting AY, Zhang F. Nature. 2017 Oct 4. doi: 10.1038/nature24049. PubMed 28976959.
Backbone
  Vector backbone: pCAGEN
  Backbone size w/o insert (bp): 5876
  Total vector size (bp): 10622
  Vector type: Mammalian Expression, CRISPR
Growth in bacteria
  Bacterial resistance: Ampicillin, 100 μg/mL
  Growth temperature: 37°C
  Growth strain: NEB Stable
  Copy number: High Copy
Gene/Insert
  Gene/Insert name: dLwCas13a (alt names: dead LwaCas13a; dead LwC2c2; dCas13a)
  Species: H. sapiens (human); Leptotrichia wadei
  Insert size (bp): 4806
  Mutation: R474A and R1046A
  Promoter: CAG
  Tag / fusion protein: eGFP, ZF CCR5TC, KRAB-A, NLS (C terminal on insert); NLS (N terminal on insert)
  Cloning method: Unknown
  Sequencing primers: 5′ pCAG-F
Terms and licenses: Academic/Nonprofit Terms; Industry Terms: Not Available to Industry
How to cite: pC015 - dLwCas13a-NF was a gift from Feng Zhang (Addgene plasmid # 91905 ; http://n2t.net/addgene:91905 ; RRID:Addgene_91905)
