>Addgene plasmid #91905 | pC015 - dLwCas13a-NF | addgene partial sequence | sequence record 233275 | Addgene Partial NGS Result
CCTTCGGAAAAAGAGTTGGTAGCTCTTGATCCGGCAAACAAACCACCGCTGGTAGCGGTGGTTTTTTTGT
TTGCAAGCAGCAGATTACGCGCAGAAAAAAAGGATCTCAAGAAGATCCTTTGATCTTTTCTACGGGGTCT
GACGCTCAGTGGAACGAAAACTCACGTTAAGGGATTTTGGTCATGAGATTATCAAAAAGGATCTTCACCT
AGATCCTTTTAAATTAAAAATGAAGTTTTAAATCAATCTAAAGTATATATGAGTAAACTTGGTCTGACAG
TTACCAATGCTTAATCAGTGAGGCACCTATCTCAGCGATCTGTCTATTTCGTTCATCCATAGTTGCCTGA
CTCCCCGTCGTGTAGATAACTACGATACGGGAGGGCTTACCATCTGGCCCCAGTGCTGCAATGATACCGC
GAGACCCACGCTCACCGGCTCCAGATTTATCAGCAATAAACCAGCCAGCCGGAAGGGCCGAGCGCAGAAG
TGGTCCTGCAACTTTATCCGCCTCCATCCAGTCTATTAATTGTTGCCGGGAAGCTAGAGTAAGTAGTTCG
CCAGTTAATAGTTTGCGCAACGTTGTTGCCATTGCTACAGGCATCGTGGTGTCACGCTCGTCGTTTGGTA
TGGCTTCATTCAGCTCCGGTTCCCAACGATCAAGGCGAGTTACATGATCCCCCATGTTGTGCAAAAAAGC
GGTTAGCTCCTTCGGTCCTCCGATCGTTGTCAGAAGTAAGTTGGCCGCAGTGTTATCACTCATGGTTATG
GCAGCACTGCATAATTCTCTTACTGTCATGCCATCCGTAAGATGCTTTTCTGTGACTGGTGAGTACTCAA
CCAAGTCATTCTGAGAATAGTGTATGCGGCGACCGAGTTGCTCTTGCCCGGCGTCAATACGGGATAATAC
CGCGCCACATAGCAGAACTTTAAAAGTGCTCATCATTGGAAAACGTTCTTCGGGGCGAAAACTCTCAAGG
ATCTTACCGCTGTTGAGATCCAGTTCGATGTAACCCACTCGTGCACCCAACTGATCTTCAGCATCTTTTA
CTTTCACCAGCGTTTCTGGGTGAGCAAAAACAGGAAGGCAAAATGCCGCAAAAAAGGGAATAAGGGCGAC
ACGGAAATGTTGAATACTCATACTCTTCCTTTTTCAATATTATTGAAGCATTTATCAGGGTTATTGTCTC
ATGAGCGGATACATATTTGAATGTATTTAGAAAAATAAACAAATAGGGGTTCCGCGCACATTTCCCCGAA
AAGTGCCACCTGGGTCGACATTGATTATTGACTAGAGTCATCCTCATCGTCGACATTGATTATTGACTAG
TTATTAATAGTAATCAATTACGGGGTCATTAGTTCATAGCCCATATATGGAGTTCCGCGTTACATAACTT
ACGGTAAATGGCCCGCCTGGCTGACCGCCCAACGACCCCCGCCCATTGACGTCAATAATGACACCCCCTC
TAGCGGGCGCGGGGCGAAGCGGTGCGGCGCCGGCAGGAAGGAAATGGGCGGGGAGGGCCTTCGTGCGTCG
CCGCGCCGCCGTCCCCTTCTCCCTCTCCAGCCTCGGGGCTGTCCGCGGGGGGACGGCTGCCTTCGGGGGG
GACGGGGCAGGGCGGGGTTCGGCTTCTGGCGTGTGACCGGCGGCTCTAGAGCCTCTGCTAACCATGTTCA
TGCCTTCTTCTTTTTCCTACAGCTCCTGGGCAACGTGCTGGTTATTGTGCTGTCTCATCATTTTGGCAAA
GAATTCGGTACCGCGGGCCCGGGCGCCACCATGAAAGTGACCAAGGTCGACGGCATCAGCCACAAGAAGT
ACATCGAAGAGGGCAAGCTCGTGAAGTCCACCAGCGAGGAAAACCGGACCAGCGAGAGACTGAGCGAGCT
GCTGAGCATCCGGCTGGACATCTACATCAAGAACCCCGACAACGCCTCCGAGGAAGAGAACCGGATCAGA
AGAGAGAACCTGAAGAAGTTCTTTAGCAACAAGGTGCTGCACCTGAAGGACAGCGTGCTGTATCTGAAGA
ACCGGAAAGAAAAGAACGCCGTGCAGGACAAGAACTATAGCGAAGAGGACATCAGCGAGTACGACCTGAA
AAACAAGAACAGCTTCTCCGTGCTGAAGAAGATCCTGCTGAACGAGGACGTGAACTCTGAGGAACTGGAA
ATCTTTCGGAAGGACGTGGAAGCCAAGCTGAACAAGATCAACAGCCTGAAGTACAGCTTCGAAGAGAACA
AGGCCAACTACCAGAAGATCAACGAGAACAACGTGGAAAAAGTGGGCGGCAAGAGCAAGCGGAACATCAT
CTACGACTACTACAGAGAGAGCGCCAAGCGCAACGACTACATCAACAACGTGCAGGAAGCCTTCGACAAG
CTGTATAAGAAAGAGGATATCGAGAAACTGTTTTTCCTGATCGAGAACAGCAAGAAGCACGAGAAGTACA
AGATCCGCGAGTACTATCACAAGATCATCGGCCGGAAGAACGACAAAGAGAACTTCGCCAAGATTATCTA
CGAAGAGATCCAGAACGTGAACAACATCAAAGAGCTGATTGAGAAGATCCCCGACATGTCTGAGCTGAAG
AAAAGCCAGGTGTTCTACAAGTACTACCTGGACAAAGAGGAACTGAACGACAAGAATATTAAGTACGCCT
TCTGCCACTTCGTGGAAATCGAGATGTCCCAGCTGCTGAAAAACTACGTGTACAAGCGGCTGAGCAACAT
CAGCAACGATAAGATCAAGCGGATCTTCGAGTACCAGAATCTGAAAAAGCTGATCGAAAACAAACTGCTG
AACAAGCTGGACACCTACGTGCGGAACTGCGGCAAGTACAACTACTATCTGCAAGTGGGCGAGATCGCCA
CCTCCGACTTTATCGCCCGGAACCGGCAGAACGAGGCCTTCCTGAGAAACATCATCGGCGTGTCCAGCGT
GGCCTACTTCAGCCTGAGGAACATCCTGGAAACCGAGAACGAGAACGGTATCACCGGCCGGATGCGGGGC
AAGACCGTGAAGAACAACAAGGGCGAAGAGAAATACGTGTCCGGCGAGGTGGACAAGATCTACAATGAGA
ACAAGCAGAACGAAGTGAAAGAAAATCTGAAGATGTTCTACAGCTACGACTTCAACATGGACAACAAGAA
CGAGATCGAGGACTTCTTCGCCAATATCGATGAGGCCATCTCTAGTATTGCTCACGGCATCGTGCATTTC
AACCTGGAACTGGAAGGCAAGGACATCTTCGCCTTCAAGAATATCGCCCCCAGCGAGATCTCCAAGAAGA
TGTTTCAGAACGAAATCAACGAAAAGAAGCTGAAGCTGAAAATCTTCAAGCAGCTGAACAGCGCCAACGT
GTTCAACTACTACGAGAAGGATGTGATCATCAAGTACCTGAAGAATACCAAGTTCAACTTCGTGAACAAA
AACATCCCCTTCGTGCCCAGCTTCACCAAGCTGTACAACAAGATTGAGGACCTGCGGAATACCCTGAAGT
TTTTTTGGAGCGTGCCCAAGGACAAAGAAGAGAAGGACGCCCAGATCTACCTGCTGAAGAATATCTACTA
CGGCGAGTTCCTGAACAAGTTCGTGAAAAACTCCAAGGTGTTCTTTAAGATCACCAATGAAGTGATCAAG
ATTAACAAGCAGCGGAACCAGAAAACCGGCCACTACAAGTATCAGAAGTTCGAGAACATCGAGAAAACCG
TGCCCGTGGAATACCTGGCCATCATCCAGAGCAGAGAGATGATCAACAACCAGGACAAAGAGGAAAAGAA
TACCTACATCGACTTTATTCAGCAGATTTTCCTGAAGGGCTTCATCGACTACCTGAACAAGAACAATCTG
AAGTATATCGAGAGCAACAACAACAATGACAACAACGACATCTTCTCCAAGATCAAGATCAAAAAGGATA
ACAAAGAGAAGTACGACAAGATCCTGAAGAACTATGAGAAGCACAATCGGAACAAAGAAATCCCTCACGA
GATCAATGAGTTCGTGCGCGAGATCAAGCTGGGGAAGATTCTGAAGTACACCGAGAATCTGAACATGTTT
TACCTGATCCTGAAGCTGCTGAACCACAAAGAGCTGACCAACCTGAAGGGCAGCCTGGAAAAGTACCAGT
CCGCCAACAAAGAAGAAACCTTCAGCGACGAGTTGGAACTGATCAACCTGCTGAACCTGGACAACAACAG
AGTGACCGAGGACTTCGAGCTGGAAGCCAACGAGATCGGCAAGTTCCTGGACTTCAACGAAAACAAAATC
AAGGACCGGAAAGAGCTGAAAAAGTTCGACACCAACAAGATCTATTTCGACGGCGAGAACATCATCAAGC
ACCGGGCCTTCTACAATATCAAGAAATACGGCATGCTGAATCTGCTGGAAAAGATCGCCGATAAGGCCAA
GTATAAGATCAGCCTGAAAGAACTGAAAGAGTACAGCAACAAGAAGAATGAGATTGAAAAGAACTACACC
ATGCAGCAGAACCTGCACCGGAAGTACGCCAGACCCAAGAAGGACGAAAAGTTCAACGACGAGGACTACA
AAGAGTATGAGAAGGCCATCGGCAACATCCAGAAGTACACCCACCTGAAGAACAAGGTGGAATTCAATGA
GCTGAACCTGCTGCAGGGCCTGCTGCTGAAGATCCTGCACCGGCTCGTGGGCTACACCAGCATCTGGGAG
CGGGACCTGAGATTCCGGCTGAAGGGCGAGTTTCCCGAGAACCACTACATCGAGGAAATTTTCAATTTCG
ACAACTCCAAGAATGTGAAGTACAAAAGCGGCCAGATCGTGGAAAAGTATATCAACTTCTACAAAGAACT
GTACAAGGACAATGTGGAAAAGCGGAGCATCTACTCCGACAAGAAAGTGAAGAAACTGAAGCAGGAGAAG
AAAGACCTGTATATTGCAAACTACATCGCTCACTTTAATTATATTCCTCATGCCGAGATTAGCCTGCTGG
AAGTGCTGGAAAACCTGCGGAAGCTGCTGTCCTACGACCGGAAGCTGAAGAACGCCATCATGAAGTCCAT
CGTGGACATTCTGAAAGAATACGGCTTCGTGGCCACCTTCAAGATCGGCGCTGACAAGAAGATCGAAATC
CAGACCCTGGAATCAGAGAAGATCGTGCACCTGAAGAATCTGAAGAAAAAGAAACTGATGACCGACCGGA
ACAGCGAGGAACTGTGCGAACTCGTGAAAGTCATGTTCGAGTACAAGGCCCTGGAAGGAGGAGGTGGAAG
CGGAGGAGGAGGAAGCGGAGGAGGAGGTAGCGTGAGCAAGGGCGAGGAGCTGTTCACCGGGGTGGTGCCC
ATCCTGGTCGAGCTGGACGGCGACGTAAACGGCCACAAGTTCAGCGTGTCCGGCGAGGGCGAGGGCGATG
CCACCTACGGCAAGCTGACCCTGAAGTTCATCTGCACCACCGGCAAGCTGCCCGTGCCCTGGCCCACCCT
CGTGACCACCCTGACCTACGGCGTGCAGTGCTTCAGCCGCTACCCCGACCACATGAAGCAGCACGACTTC
TTCAAGTCCGCCATGCCCGAAGGCTACGTCCAGGAGCGCACCATCTTCTTCAAGGACGACGGCAACTACA
AGACCCGCGCCGAGGTGAAGTTCGAGGGCGACACCCTGGTGAACCGCATCGAGCTGAAGGGCATCGACTT
CAAGGAGGACGGCAACATCCTGGGGCACAAGCTGGAGTACAACTACAACAGCCACAACGTCTATATCATG
GCCGACAAGCAGAAGAACGGCATCAAGGTGAACTTCAAGATCCGCCACAACATCGAGGACGGCAGCGTGC
AGCTCGCCGACCACTACCAGCAGAACACCCCCATCGGCGACGGCCCCGTGCTGCTGCCCGACAACCACTA
CCTGAGCACCCAGTCCGCCCTGAGCAAAGACCCCAACGAGAAGCGCGATCACATGGTCCTGCTGGAGTTC
GTGACCGCCGCCGGGATCACTCTCGGCATGGACGAGCTGTACTCTAGGGGAGCTGGCGCTGGAGCGGGTG
CAGGGGCTGGCTCTAGATTCCAGTGCCGGATCTGCATGCGGAACTTCAGCGACCGGTCCAACCTGAGCAG
GCACATCAGAACCCACACCGGAGAAAAGCCCTTCGCCTGCGACATTTGCGGCCGGAAGTTCGCCATCAGC
AGCAACCTGAACAGCCACACCAAGATCCACACTGGCAGCCAGAAACCTTTCCAGTGCAGAATTTGTATGA
GAAACTTTAGCAGAAGCGACAACCTGGCCAGACACATCCGGACACATACTGGTGAAAAACCTTTTGCCTG
TGATATCTGTGGCAGAAAGTTTGCCACCTCCGGCAATCTGACCCGGCACACAAAGATTCACCTGCGGGGC
AGCCAGCTATCGATTGTCGACGCTCCTGAACAACGTGAAGGTGCTTCTCAAGTTTCTGTTTCTGTTACTT
TTGAAGATGTTGCTGTTCTTTTTACTCGTGATGAATGGAAAAAACTTGATCTTTCTCAACGTTCTCTTTA
TCGTGAAGTTATGCTTGAAAATTATTCTAATCTTGCTTCTATGGCTGGATCCCCCAAGAAAAAGCGCAAG
GTATAACTCGAGGCCGCAGGTAAGTATCAAGGTTACAAGACAGGTTTAAGGAGACCAATAGAAACTGGGC
TTGTCGAGACAGAGAAGACTCTTGCGTTTCTGATAGGCACCTATTGGTCTTACTGACATCCACTTTGCCT
TTCTCTCCACAGGTGTCGACAATCAACCTCTGGATTACAAAATTTGTGAAAGATTGACTGGTATTCTTAA
CTATGTTGCTCCTTTTACGCTATGTGGATACGCTGCTTTAATGCCTTTGTATCATGCTATTGCTTCCCGT
ATGGCTTTCATTTTCTCCTCCTTGTATAAATCCTGGTTGCTGTCTCTTTATGAGGAGTTGTGGCCCGTTG
TCAGGCAACGTGGCGTGGTGTGCACTGTGTTTGCTGACGCAACCCCCACTGGTTGGGGCATTGCCACCAC
CTGTCAGCTCCTTTCCGGGACTTTCGCTTTCCCCCTCCCTATTGCCACGGCGGAACTCATCGCCGCCTGC
CTTGCCCGCTGCTGGACAGGGGCTCGGCTGTTGGGCACTGACAATTCCGTGGTGTTGTCGGGGAAGCTGA
CGTCCTTTCCATGGCTGCTCGCCTGTGTTGCCACCTGGATTCTGCGCGGGACGTCCTTCTGCTACGTCCC
TTCGGCCCTCAATCCAGCGGACCTTCCTTCCCGCGGCCTGCTGCCGGCTCTGCGGCCTCTTCCGCGTCTT
CGCCTTCGCCCTCAGACGAGTCGGATCTCCCTTTGGGCCGCCTCCCCGCCTGGAATTCGAGCTCGGTACG
ATCAGCCTCGACTGTGCCTTCTAGTTGCCAGCCATCTGTTGTTTGCCCCTCCCCCGTGCCTTCCTTGACC
CTGGAAGGTGCCACTCCCACTGTCCTTTCCTAATAAAATGAGGAAATTGCATCGCATTGTCTGAGTAGGT
GTCATTCTATTCTGGGGGGTGGGGTGGGGCAGGACAGCAAGGGGGAGGATTGGGAAGACAATAGCCCAGC
TTTTGTTCCCTTTAGTGAGGGTTAATTGCGCGCTTGGCGTAATCATGGTCATAGCTGTTTCCTGTGTGAA
ATTGTTATCCGCTAATTCACTCCTCAGGTGCAGGCTGCCTATCAGAAGGTGGTGGCTGGTGTGGCCAATG
CCCTGGCTCACAAATACCACTGAGATCGATCTTTTTCCCTCTGCCAAAAATTATGGGGACATCATGAAGC
CCCTTGAGCATCTGACTTCTGGCTAATAAAGGAAATTTATTTTCATTGCAATAGTGTGTTGGAATTTTTT
GTGTCTCTCACTCGGAAGGACATATGGGAGGGCAAATCATTTAAAACATCAGAATGAGTATTTGGTTTAG
AGTTTGGCAACATATGCCCATATGCTGGCTGCCATGAACAAAGGTTGGCTATAAAGAGGTCATCAGTATA
TGAAACAGCCCCCTGCTGTCCATTCCTTATTCCATAGAAAAGCCTTGACTTGAGGTTAGATTTTTTTTAT
ATTTTGTTTTGTGTTATTTTTTTCTTTAACATCCCTAAAATTTTCCTTACATGTTTTACTAGCCAGATTT
TTCCTCCTCTCCTGACTACTCCCAGTCATAGCTGTCCCTCTTCTCTTATGGAGATCCCTCGACCTGCAGC
CCAAGCTTGGCGTAATCATGGTCATAGCTGTTTCCTGTGTGAAATTGTTATCCGCTCACAATTCCACACA
ACATACGAGCCGGAAGCATAAAGTGTAAAGCCTGGGGTGCCTAATGAGTGAGCTAACTCACATTAATTGC
GTTGCGCTCACTGCCCGCTTTCCAGTCGGGAAACCTGTCGTGCCAGCGGATCCGCATCTCAATTAGTCAG
CAACCATAGTCCCGCCCCTAACTCCGCCCATCCCGCCCCTAACTCCGCCCAGTTCCGCCCATTCTCCGCC
CCATGGCTGACTAATTTTTTTTATTTATGCAGAGGCCGAGGCCGCCTCGGCCTCTGAGCTATTCCAGAAG
TAGTGAGGAGGCTTTTTTGGAGGCCTAGGCTTTTGCAAAAAGCTAACTTGTTTATTGCAGCTTATAATGG
TTACAAATAAAGCAATAGCATCACAAATTTCACAAATAAAGCATTTTTTTCACTGCATTCTAGTTGTGGT
TTGTCCAAACTCATCAATGTATCTTATCATGTCTGGATCCGCTGCATTAATGAATCGGCCAACGCGCGGG
GAGAGGCGGTTTGCGTATTGGGCGCTCTTCCGCTTCCTCGCTCACTGACTCGCTGCGCTCGGTCGTTCGG
CTGCGGCGAGCGGTATCAGCTCACTCAAAGGCGGTAATACGGTTATCCACAGAATCAGGGGATAACGCAG
GAAAGAACATGTGAGCAAAAGGCCAGCAAAAGGCCAGGAACCGTAAAAAGGCCGCGTTGCTGGCGTTTTT
CCATAGGCTCCGCCCCCCTGACGAGCATCACAAAAATCGACGCTCAAGTCAGAGGTGGCGAAACCCGACA
GGACTATAAAGATACCAGGCGTTTCCCCCTGGAAGCTCCCTCGTGCGCTCTCCTGTTCCGACCCTGCCGC
TTACCGGATACCTGTCCGCCTTTCTCCCTTCGGGAAGCGTGGCGCTTTCTCATAGCTCACGCTGTAGGTA
TCTCAGTTCGGTGTAGGTCGTTCGCTCCAAGCTGGGCTGTGTGCACGAACCCCCCGTTCAGCCCGACCGC
TGCGCCTTATCCGGTAACTATCGTCTTGAGTCCAACCCGGTAAGACACGACTTATCGCCACTGGCAGCAG
CCACTGGTAACAGGATTAGCAGAGCGAGGTATGTAGGCGGTGCTACAGAGTTCTTGAAGTGGTGGCCTAA
CTACGGCTACACTAGAAGAACAGTATTTGGTATCTGCGCTCTGCTGAAGCCAGTTA
